Addgene plasmid #42665: pCDNA6A-EGFR WT
Depositing lab: Mien-Chie Hung. Depositing organization: University of Texas MD Anderson Cancer Center. Publication: Characterization of a novel tripartite nuclear localization sequence in the EGFR family. Hsu SC, Hung MC. J Biol Chem. 2007 Apr 6;282(14):10432-40. Epub 2007 Feb 5. 10.1074/jbc.M610014200 PubMed 17283074.
Backbone
  Vector backbone: pcDNA6/myc-His A
  Backbone manufacturer: Invitrogen
  Backbone size w/o insert (bp): 5100
  Vector type: Mammalian Expression
  Selectable markers: Blasticidin
Growth in bacteria
  Bacterial resistance: Ampicillin, 100 μg/mL
  Growth temperature: 37°C
  Growth strain: DH5alpha
  Copy number: Unknown
Gene/Insert
  Gene/Insert name: EGFR (alt name: epidermal growth factor receptor)
  Species: H. sapiens (human)
  Insert size (bp): 1200
  Entrez Gene: EGFR (a.k.a. ERBB, ERBB1, ERRP, HER1, NISBD2, NNCIS, PIG61, mENA)
  Tag / fusion protein: Myc (C terminal on backbone); 6xHis (C terminal on backbone)
  Cloning method: Restriction Enzyme; 5′ cloning site HindIII (unknown if destroyed); 3′ cloning site XbaI (unknown if destroyed)
  Sequencing primers: 5′ CMV-F
Terms and licenses: Academic/Nonprofit Terms; Industry Terms: Not Available to Industry
How to cite: pCDNA6A-EGFR WT was a gift from Mien-Chie Hung (Addgene plasmid # 42665 ; http://n2t.net/addgene:42665 ; RRID:Addgene_42665)
