[The description below was written by a language model from this plasmid's Addgene catalogue record and pLannotate feature annotations shown in this document.]
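Description:
pCDNA6A-EGFR WT is a mammalian expression plasmid built on the Invitrogen pcDNA6/myc-His A backbone and carrying wild-type human epidermal growth factor receptor (EGFR, also known as ERBB1/HER1), cloned between HindIII and XbaI. It is propagated in E. coli through a high-copy ColE1/pUC-type origin with ampicillin selection from the β-lactamase gene. An f1 origin is also present, which allows single-stranded DNA production. For selection in mammalian cells, an SV40 enhancer/early promoter drives the blasticidin S deaminase gene (BSD), followed by an SV40 polyadenylation signal. The EM7 bacterial promoter upstream of BSD also allows blasticidin selection in bacteria.

The EGFR open reading frame is transcribed from the human cytomegalovirus immediate-early enhancer and promoter and terminated by the bovine growth hormone poly(A) signal. A T7 promoter just upstream of the insert permits in vitro transcription. The catalogue states that the backbone supplies C-terminal Myc and 6xHis tags for detection and purification. The generated feature table does not annotate these tags separately, although there is a short unannotated interval between the EGFR coding sequence and the poly(A) signal where they would lie. The catalogue gives the insert size as 1200 bp, whereas the sequenced record of 8,694 nt annotates an EGFR coding region of about 3.6 kb, which fits a full-length receptor added to the 5.1 kb backbone. Several small annotations, such as the HIV-1 LTR, BleoR/ble and lacI fragments, appear to be short partial matches rather than functional elements.

The associated publication characterises a tripartite nuclear localization sequence in the EGFR family. This suggests the construct provides wild-type, epitope-tagged EGFR for transient or blasticidin-selected stable expression, probably as a reference for comparison with mutants.
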