Features (pLannotate 1.2.2; 22 found; start..end, strand, type, name):
      1..380     +  enhancer       CMV enhancer: human cytomegalovirus immediate early enhancer
    381..584     +  promoter       CMV promoter: human cytomegalovirus (CMV) immediate early promoter
    580..613     +  LTR            5' LTR (truncated) (fragment): truncated 5' long terminal repeat (LTR) from HIV-1
    629..647     +  promoter       T7 promoter: promoter for bacteriophage T7 RNA polymerase
    686..4315    +  CDS            EGFR (sequence partly withheld): EGFR_HUMAN - Also known as ERBB, ERBB1, HER1. Experimental evidence at protein level: Swiss-Prot protein existence level 1. (Microbial infection) Acts as a receptor for hepatitis C virus (HCV) in hepatocytes and facilitates its cell entry. Mediates HCV entry by promoting the formation of the CD81-CLDN1 receptor complexes that are essential for HCV entry and by enhancing membrane fusion of cells expressing HCV envelope glycoproteins. From Homo sapiens (Human).
   4422..4646    +  polyA_signal   bGH poly(A) signal: bovine growth hormone polyadenylation signal
   4650..4671    +  promoter       SV40 promoter (fragment): SV40 enhancer and early promoter
   4692..5120    +  rep_origin     f1 ori (sequence partly withheld): f1 bacteriophage origin of replication; arrow indicates direction of (+) strand synthesis
   5134..5463    +  promoter       SV40 promoter: SV40 enhancer and early promoter
   5511..5558    +  promoter       EM7 promoter: synthetic bacterial promoter&nbsp
   5577..5975    +  CDS            BSD: blasticidin S deaminase; Aspergillus terreus BSD; confers resistance to blasticidin
   5976..6003    +  CDS            BleoR (fragment): antibiotic-binding protein; Sh ble from Streptoalloteichus hindustanus; confers resistance to bleomycin, phleomycin, and Zeocin™
   6013..6138    +  CDS            ble (fragment): BLE_KLEPN - Experimental evidence at protein level: Swiss-Prot protein existence level 1. Binding protein with a strong affinity to the bleomycin family of antibiotics. Binds to CL990; an antimitotic-antibiotic compound. From Klebsiella pneumoniae.
   6133..6254    +  polyA_signal   SV40 poly(A) signal: SV40 polyadenylation signal
   6327..6343    -  protein_bind   lac operator: The lac repressor binds to the lac operator to inhibit transcription in E. coli. This inhibition can be relieved by adding lactose or isopropyl-β-D-thiogalactopyranoside (IPTG). lac repressor encoded by lacI
   6351..6381    -  promoter       lac promoter: promoter for the E. coli lac operon
   6396..6417    -  protein_bind   CAP binding site: CAP binding activates transcription in the presence of cAMP. E. coli catabolite activator protein
   6430..6522    -  CDS            lacI (fragment): lac repressor; lacI; The lac repressor binds to the lac operator to inhibit transcription in E. coli. This inhibition can be relieved by adding lactose or isopropyl-β-D-thiogalactopyranoside (IPTG).
   6705..7293    -  rep_origin     ori: high-copy-number ColE1/pMB1/pBR322/pUC origin of replication
   7464..8324    -  CDS            AmpR: β-lactamase; bla; confers resistance to ampicillin, carbenicillin, and related antibiotics
   8325..8429    -  promoter       AmpR promoter: bla
   8488..8540    -  misc_feature   bom (fragment): basis of mobility region from pBR322
>Addgene plasmid #42665 | pCDNA6A-EGFR WT | addgene full sequence | sequence record 359388 | Addgene NGS Result
GACATTGATTATTGACTAGTTATTAATAGTAATCAATTACGGGGTCATTAGTTCATAGCCCATATATGGA
GTTCCGCGTTACATAACTTACGGTAAATGGCCCGCCTGGCTGACCGCCCAACGACCCCCGCCCATTGACG
TCAATAATGACGTATGTTCCCATAGTAACGCCAATAGGGACTTTCCATTGACGTCAATGGGTGGAGTATT
TACGGTAAACTGCCCACTTGGCAGTACATCAAGTGTATCATATGCCAAGTACGCCCCCTATTGACGTCAA
TGACGGTAAATGGCCCGCCTGGCATTATGCCCAGTACATGACCTTATGGGACTTTCCTACTTGGCAGTAC
ATCTACGTATTAGTCATCGCTATTACCATGGTGATGCGGTTTTGGCAGTACATCAATGGGCGTGGATAGC
GGTTTGACTCACGGGGATTTCCAAGTCTCCACCCCATTGACGTCAATGGGAGTTTGTTTTGGCACCAAAA
TCAACGGGACTTTCCAAAATGTCGTAACAACTCCGCCCCATTGACGCAAATGGGCGGTAGGCGTGTACGG
TGGGAGGTCTATATAAGCAGAGCTCTCTGGCTAACTAGAGAACCCACTGCTTACTGGCTTATCGAAATTA
ATACGACTCACTATAGGGAGACCCAAGCTGGCTAGTTAAGCTTCGGGGAGCAGCGATGCGACCCTCCGGG
ACGGCCGGGGCAGCGCTCCTGGCGCTGCTGGCTGCGCTCTGCCCGGCGAGTCGGGCTCTGGAGGAAAAGA
AAGTTTGCCAAGGCACGAGTAACAAGCTCACGCAGTTGGGCACTTTTGAAGATCATTTTCTCAGCCTCCA
GAGGATGTTCAATAACTGTGAGGTGGTCCTTGGGAATTTGGAAATTACCTATGTGCAGAGGAATTATGAT
CTTTCCTTCTTAAAGACCATCCAGGAGGTGGCTGGTTATGTCCTCATTGCCCTCAACACAGTGGAGCGAA
TTCCTTTGGAAAACCTGCAGATCATCAGAGGAAATATGTACTACGAAAATTCCTATGCCTTAGCAGTCTT
ATCTAACTATGATGCAAATAAAACCGGACTGAAGGAGCTGCCCATGAGAAATTTACAGGAAATCCTGCAT
GGCGCCGTGCGGTTCAGCAACAACCCTGCCCTGTGCAACGTGGAGAGCATCCAGTGGCGGGACATAGTCA
GCAGTGACTTTCTCAGCAACATGTCGATGGACTTCCAGAACCACCTGGGCAGCTGCCAAAAGTGTGATCC
AAGCTGTCCCAATGGGAGCTGCTGGGGTGCAGGAGAGGAGAACTGCCAGAAACTGACCAAAATCATCTGT
GCCCAGCAGTGCTCCGGGCGCTGCCGTGGCAAGTCCCCCAGTGACTGCTGCCACAACCAGTGTGCTGCAG
GCTGCACAGGCCCCCGGGAGAGCGACTGCCTGGTCTGCCGCAAATTCCGAGACGAAGCCACGTGCAAGGA
CACCTGCCCCCCACTCATGCTCTACAACCCCACCACGTACCAGATGGATGTGAACCCCGAGGGCAAATAC
AGCTTTGGTGCCACCTGCGTGAAGAAGTGTCCCCGTAATTATGTGGTGACAGATCACGGCTCGTGCGTCC
GAGCCTGTGGGGCCGACAGCTATGAGATGGAGGAAGACGGCGTCCGCAAGTGTAAGAAGTGCGAAGGGCC
TTGCCGCAAAGTGTGTAACGGAATAGGTATTGGTGAATTTAAAGACTCACTCTCCATAAATGCTACGAAT
ATTAAACACTTCAAAAACTGCACCTCCATCAGTGGCGATCTCCACATCCTGCCGGTGGCATTTAGGGGTG
ACTCCTTCACACATACTCCTCCTCTGGATCCACAGGAACTGGATATTCTGAAAACCGTAAAGGAAATCAC
AGGGTTTTTGCTGATTCAGGCTTGGCCTGAAAACAGGACGGACCTCCATGCCTTTGAGAACCTAGAAATC
ATACGCGGCAGGACCAAGCAACATGGTCAGTTTTCTCTTGCAGTCGTCAGCCTGAACATAACATCCTTGG
GATTACGCTCCCTCAAGGAGATAAGTGATGGAGATGTGATAATTTCAGGAAACAAAAATTTGTGCTATGC
AAATACAATAAACTGGAAAAAACTGTTTGGGACCTCCGGTCAGAAAACCAAAATTATAAGCAACAGAGGT
GAAAACAGCTGCAAGGCCACAGGCCAGGTCTGCCATGCCTTGTGCTCCCCCGAGGGCTGCTGGGGCCCGG
AGCCCAGGGACTGCGTCTCTTGCCGGAATGTCAGCCGAGGCAGGGAATGCGTGGACAAGTGCAACCTTCT
GGAGGGTGAGCCAAGGGAGTTTGTGGAGAACTCTGAGTGCATACAGTGCCACCCAGAGTGCCTGCCTCAG
GCCATGAACATCACCTGCACAGGACGGGGACCAGACAACTGTATCCAGTGTGCCCACTACATTGACGGCC
CCCACTGCGTCAAGACCTGCCCGGCAGGAGTCATGGGAGAAAACAACACCCTGGTCTGGAAGTACGCAGA
CGCCGGCCATGTGTGCCACCTGTGCCATCCAAACTGCACCTACGGATGCACTGGGCCAGGTCTTGAAGGC
TGTCCAACGAATGGGCCTAAGATCCCGTCCATCGCCACTGGGATGGTGGGGGCCCTCCTCTTGCTGCTGG
TGGTGGCCCTGGGGATCGGCCTCTTCATGCGAAGGCGCCACATCGTTCGGAAGCGCACGCTGCGGAGGCT
GCTGCAGGAGAGGGAGCTTGTGGAGCCTCTTACACCCAGT
[981 nt withheld, positions 2771-3751]
TTCTTCAGCAGCCCCTCCACGTCACGGACTCCCCTCCTGAGCTCTCTGAGTGCAACCAGCAACAATTCCA
CCGTGGCTTGCATTGATAGAAATGGGCTGCAAAGCTGTCCCATCAAGGAAGACAGCTTCTTGCAGCGATA
CAGCTCAGACCCCACAGGCGCCTTGACTGAGGACAGCATAGACGACACCTTCCTCCCAGTGCCTGAATAC
ATAAACCAGTCCGTTCCCAAAAGGCCCGCTGGCTCTGTGCAGAATCCTGTCTATCACAATCAGCCTCTGA
ACCCCGCGCCCAGCAGAGACCCACACTACCAGGACCCCCACAGCACTGCAGTGGGCAACCCCGAGTATCT
CAACACTGTCCAGCCCACCTGTGTCAACAGCACATTCGACAGCCCTGCCCACTGGGCCCAGAAAGGCAGC
CACCAAATTAGCCTGGACAACCCTGACTACCAGCAGGACTTCTTTCCCAAGGAAGCCAAGCCAAATGGCA
TCTTTAAGGGCTCCACAGCTGAAAATGCAGAATACCTAAGGGTCGCGCCACAAAGCAGTGAATTTATTGG
AGCATCTAGAGGGCCCTTCGAACAAAAACTCATCTCAGAAGAGGATCTGAATATGCATACCGGTCATCAT
CACCATCACCATTGAGTTTAAACCCGCTGATCAGCCTCGACTGTGCCTTCTAGTTGCCAGCCATCTGTTG
TTTGCCCCTCCCCCGTGCCTTCCTTGACCCTGGAAGGTGCCACTCCCACTGTCCTTTCCTAATAAAATGA
GGAAATTGCATCGCATTGTCTGAGTAGGTGTCATTCTATTCTGGGGGGTGGGGTGGGGCAGGACAGCAAG
GGGGAGGATTGGGAAGACAATAGCAGGCATGCTGGGGATGCGGTGGGCTCTATGGCTTCTGAGGCGGAAA
GAACCAGCTGGGGCTCTAGGGGGTATCCCC
[124 nt withheld, positions 4692-4815]
C
[91 nt withheld, positions 4817-4907]
A
[49 nt withheld, positions 4909-4957]
CCTTTGACGTTGGAGTCCACGTTCTTT
[37 nt withheld, positions 4985-5021]
ACCCTATCTCGGTCTATTCTTTTGATTTATAAGGGATTTTGCCGATTTCGGCCTATTGGTTAAAAAATGA
GCTGATTTAACAAAAATTTAACGCGAATTAATTCTGTGGAATGTGTGTCAGTTAGGGTGTGGAAAGTCCC
CAGGCTCCCCAGCAGGCAGAAGTATGCAAAGCATGCATCTCAATTAGTCAGCAACCAGGTGTGGAAAGTC
CCCAGGCTCCCCAGCAGGCAGAAGTATGCAAAGCATGCATCTCAATTAGTCAGCAACCATAGTCCCGCCC
CTAACTCCGCCCATCCCGCCCCTAACTCCGCCCAGTTCCGCCCATTCTCCGCCCCATGGCTGACTAATTT
TTTTTATTTATGCAGAGGCCGAGGCCGCCTCTGCCTCTGAGCTATTCCAGAAGTAGTGAGGAGGCTTTTT
TGGAGGCCTAGGCTTTTGCAAAAAGCTCCCGGGAGCTTGTATATCCATTTTCGGATCTGATCAGCACGTG
TTGACAATTAATCATCGGCATAGTATATCGGCATAGTATAATACGACAAGGTGAGGAACTAAACCATGGC
CAAGCCTTTGTCTCAAGAAGAATCCACCCTCATTGAAAGAGCAACGGCTACAATCAACAGCATCCCCATC
TCTGAAGACTACAGCGTCGCCAGCGCAGCTCTCTCTAGCGACGGCCGCATCTTCACTGGTGTCAATGTAT
ATCATTTTACTGGGGGACCTTGTGCAGAACTCGTGGTGCTGGGCACTGCTGCTGCTGCGGCAGCTGGCAA
CCTGACTTGTATCGTCGCGATCGGAAATGAGAACAGGGGCATCTTGAGCCCCTGCGGACGGTGCCGACAG
GTGCTTCTCGATCTGCATCCTGGGATCAAAGCCATAGTGAAGGACAGTGATGGACAGCCGACGGCAGTTG
GGATTCGTGAATTGCTGCCCTCTGGTTATGTGTGGGAGGGCTAAGCACTTCGTGGCCGAGGAGCAGGACT
GACACGTGCTACGAGATTTCGATTCCACCGCCGCCTTCTATGAAAGGTTGGGCTTCGGAATCGTTTTCCG
GGACGCCGGCTGGATGATCCTCCAGCGCGGGGATCTCATGCTGGAGTTCTTCGCCCACCCCAACTTGTTT
ATTGCAGCTTATAATGGTTACAAATAAAGCAATAGCATCACAAATTTCACAAATAAAGCATTTTTTTCAC
TGCATTCTAGTTGTGGTTTGTCCAAACTCATCAATGTATCTTATCATGTCTGTATACCGTCGACCTCTAG
CTAGAGCTTGGCGTAATCATGGTCATAGCTGTTTCCTGTGTGAAATTGTTATCCGCTCACAATTCCACAC
AACATACGAGCCGGAAGCATAAAGTGTAAAGCCTGGGGTGCCTAATGAGTGAGCTAACTCACATTAATTG
CGTTGCGCTCACTGCCCGCTTTCCAGTCGGGAAACCTGTCGTGCCAGCTGCATTAATGAATCGGCCAACG
CGCGGGGAGAGGCGGTTTGCGTATTGGGCGCTCTTCCGCTTCCTCGCTCACTGACTCGCTGCGCTCGGTC
GTTCGGCTGCGGCGAGCGGTATCAGCTCACTCAAAGGCGGTAATACGGTTATCCACAGAATCAGGGGATA
ACGCAGGAAAGAACATGTGAGCAAAAGGCCAGCAAAAGGCCAGGAACCGTAAAAAGGCCGCGTTGCTGGC
GTTTTTCCATAGGCTCCGCCCCCCTGACGAGCATCACAAAAATCGACGCTCAAGTCAGAGGTGGCGAAAC
CCGACAGGACTATAAAGATACCAGGCGTTTCCCCCTGGAAGCTCCCTCGTGCGCTCTCCTGTTCCGACCC
TGCCGCTTACCGGATACCTGTCCGCCTTTCTCCCTTCGGGAAGCGTGGCGCTTTCTCATAGCTCACGCTG
TAGGTATCTCAGTTCGGTGTAGGTCGTTCGCTCCAAGCTGGGCTGTGTGCACGAACCCCCCGTTCAGCCC
GACCGCTGCGCCTTATCCGGTAACTATCGTCTTGAGTCCAACCCGGTAAGACACGACTTATCGCCACTGG
CAGCAGCCACTGGTAACAGGATTAGCAGAGCGAGGTATGTAGGCGGTGCTACAGAGTTCTTGAAGTGGTG
GCCTAACTACGGCTACACTAGAAGAACAGTATTTGGTATCTGCGCTCTGCTGAAGCCAGTTACCTTCGGA
AAAAGAGTTGGTAGCTCTTGATCCGGCAAACAAACCACCGCTGGTAGCGGTGGTTTTTTTGTTTGCAAGC
AGCAGATTACGCGCAGAAAAAAAGGATCTCAAGAAGATCCTTTGATCTTTTCTACGGGGTCTGACGCTCA
GTGGAACGAAAACTCACGTTAAGGGATTTTGGTCATGAGATTATCAAAAAGGATCTTCACCTAGATCCTT
TTAAATTAAAAATGAAGTTTTAAATCAATCTAAAGTATATATGAGTAAACTTGGTCTGACAGTTACCAAT
GCTTAATCAGTGAGGCACCTATCTCAGCGATCTGTCTATTTCGTTCATCCATAGTTGCCTGACTCCCCGT
CGTGTAGATAACTACGATACGGGAGGGCTTACCATCTGGCCCCAGTGCTGCAATGATACCGCGAGACCCA
CGCTCACCGGCTCCAGATTTATCAGCAATAAACCAGCCAGCCGGAAGGGCCGAGCGCAGAAGTGGTCCTG
CAACTTTATCCGCCTCCATCCAGTCTATTAATTGTTGCCGGGAAGCTAGAGTAAGTAGTTCGCCAGTTAA
TAGTTTGCGCAACGTTGTTGCCATTGCTACAGGCATCGTGGTGTCACGCTCGTCGTTTGGTATGGCTTCA
TTCAGCTCCGGTTCCCAACGATCAAGGCGAGTTACATGATCCCCCATGTTGTGCAAAAAAGCGGTTAGCT
CCTTCGGTCCTCCGATCGTTGTCAGAAGTAAGTTGGCCGCAGTGTTATCACTCATGGTTATGGCAGCACT
GCATAATTCTCTTACTGTCATGCCATCCGTAAGATGCTTTTCTGTGACTGGTGAGTACTCAACCAAGTCA
TTCTGAGAATAGTGTATGCGGCGACCGAGTTGCTCTTGCCCGGCGTCAATACGGGATAATACCGCGCCAC
ATAGCAGAACTTTAAAAGTGCTCATCATTGGAAAACGTTCTTCGGGGCGAAAACTCTCAAGGATCTTACC
GCTGTTGAGATCCAGTTCGATGTAACCCACTCGTGCACCCAACTGATCTTCAGCATCTTTTACTTTCACC
AGCGTTTCTGGGTGAGCAAAAACAGGAAGGCAAAATGCCGCAAAAAAGGGAATAAGGGCGACACGGAAAT
GTTGAATACTCATACTCTTCCTTTTTCAATATTATTGAAGCATTTATCAGGGTTATTGTCTCATGAGCGG
ATACATATTTGAATGTATTTAGAAAAATAAACAAATAGGGGTTCCGCGCACATTTCCCCGAAAAGTGCCA
CCTGACGTCGACGGATCGGGAGATCTCCCGATCCCCTATGGTGCACTCTCAGTACAATCTGCTCTGATGC
CGCATAGTTAAGCCAGTATCTGCTCCCTGCTTGTGTGTTGGAGGTCGCTGAGTAGTGCGCGAGCAAAATT
TAAGCTACAACAAGGCAAGGCTTGACCGACAATTGCATGAAGAATCTGCTTAGGGTTAGGCGTTTTGCGC
TGCTTCGCGATGTACGGGCCAGATATACGCGTT
