>Addgene plasmid #42665 | pCDNA6A-EGFR WT | addgene partial sequence | sequence record 60496 | BGH-rev 5'-TAGAAGGCACAGTCGAGG-3'
GTGATGGTGATGATGACCGGTATGCATATTCAGATCCTCTTCTGAGATGAGTTTTTGTTCGAAGGGCCCT
CTAGATGCTCCAATAAATTCACTGCTTTGTGGCGCGACCCTTAGGTATTCTGCATTTTCAGCTGTGGAGC
CCTTAAAGATGCCATTTGGCTTGGCTTCCTTGGGAAAGAAGTCCTGCTGGTAGTCAGGGTTGTCCAGGCT
AATTTGGTGGCTGCCTTTCTGGGCCCAGTGGGCAGGGCTGTCGAATGTGCTGTTGACACAGGTGGGCTGG
ACAGTGTTGAGATACTCGGGGTTGCCCACTGCAGTGCTGTGGGGGTCCTGGTAGTGTGGGTCTCTGCTGG
GCGCGGGGTTCAGAGGCTGATTGTGATAGACAGGATTCTGCACAGAGCCAGCGGGCCTTTTGGGAACGGA
CTGGTTTATGTATTCAGGCACTGGGAGGAAGGTGTCGTCTATGCTGTCCTCAGTCAAGGCGCCTGTGGGG
TCTGAGCTGTATCGCTGCAAGAAGCTGTCTTCCTTGATGGGACAGCTTTGCAGCCCATTTCTATCAATGC
AAGCCACGGTGGAATTGTTGCTGGTTGCACTCAGAGAGCTCAGGAGGGGAGTCCGTGACGTGGAGGGGCT
GCTGAAGAA
[265 nt withheld, positions 640-904]
